>Addgene plasmid #209409 | LMPd Amt PHGDH | addgene full sequence | sequence record 413569 | Addgene NGS Result
TGAAAGACCCCACCTGTAGGTTTGGCAAGCTAGCTTAAGTAACGCCATTTTGCAAGGCATGGAAAATACA
TAACTGAGAATAGAGAAGTTCAGATCAAGGTTAGGAACAGAGAGACAGCAGAATATGGGCCAAACAGGAT
ATCTGTGGTAAGCAGTTCCTGCCCCGGCTCAGGGCCAAGAACAGATGGTCCCCAGATGCGGTCCCGCCCT
CAGCAGTTTCTAGAGAACCATCAGATGTTTCCAGGGTGCCCCAAGGACCTGAAATGACCCTGTGCCTTAT
TTGAACTAACCAATCAGTTCGCTTCTCGCTTCTGTTCGCGCGCTTCTGCTCCCCGAGCTCAATAAAAGAG
CCCACAACCCCTCACTCGGCGCGCCAGTCCTCCGATAGACTGCGTCGCCCGGGTACCCGTATTCCCAATA
AAGCCTCTTGCTGTTTGCATCCGAATCGTGGACTCGCTGATCCTTGGGAGGGTCTCCTCAGATTGATTGA
CTGCCCACCTCGGGGGTCTTTCATTTGGAGGTTCCACCGAGATTTGGAGACCCCTGCCCAGGGACCACCG
ACCCCCCCGCCGGGAGGTAAGCTGGCCAGCGGTCGTTTCGTGTCTGTCTCTGTCTTTGTGCGTGTTTGTG
CCGGCATCTAATGTTTGCGCCTGCGTCTGTACTAGTTAGCTAACTAGCTCTGTATCTGGCGGACCCGTGG
TGGAACTGACGAGTTCTGAACACCCGGCCGCAACCCTGGGAGACGTCCCAGGGACTTTGGGGGCCGTTTT
TGTGGCCCGACCTGAGGAAGGGAGTCGATGTGGAATCCGACCCCGTCAGGATATGTGGTTCTGGTAGGAG
ACGAGAACCTAAAACAGTTCCCGCCTCCGTCTGAATTTTTGCTTTCGGTTTGGAACCGAAGCCGCGCGTC
TTGTCTGCTGCAGCGCTGCAGCATCGTTCTGTGTTGTCTCTGTCTGACTGTGTTTCTGTATTTGTCTGAA
AATTAGGGCCAGACTGTTACCACTCCCTTAAGTTTGACCTTAGGTCACTGGAAAGATGTCGAGCGGATCG
CTCACAACCAGTCGGTAGATGTCAAGAAGAGACGTTGGGTTACCTTCTGCTCTGCAGAATGGCCAACCTT
TAACGTCGGATGGCCGCGAGACGGCACCTTTAACCGAGACCTCATCACCCAGGTTAAGATCAAGGTCTTT
TCACCTGGCCCGCATGGACACCCAGACCAGGTCCCCTACATCGTGACCTGGGAAGCCTTGGCTTTTGACC
CCCCTCCCTGGGTCAAGCCCTTTGTACACCCTAAGCCTCCGCCTCCTCTTCCTCCATCCGCCCCGTCTCT
CCCCCTTGAACCTCCTCGTTCGACCCCGCCTCGATCCTCCCTTTATCCAGCCCTCACTCCTTCTCTAGGC
GCCGGAATTAGATCTCTCGACTAGGGATAACAGGGTAATTGTTTGAATGAGGCTTCAGTACTTTACAGAA
TCGTTGCCTGCACATCTTGGAAACACTTGCTGGGATTACTTCTTCAGGTTAACCCAACAGAAGGCTCGAG
AAGGTATATTGCTGTTGACAGTGAGCGCGCACTGGATGTGTTTACAGAATAGTGAAGCCACAGATGTATT
CTGTAAACACATCCAGTGCATGCCTACTGCCTCGGAATTCAAGGGGCTACTTTAGGAGCAATTATCTTGT
TTACTAAAACTGAATACCTTGCTATCTCTTTGATACATTTTTACAAAGCTGAATTAAAATGGTATAAATT
AAATCACTTTTTTCAATTCTACCGGGTAGGGGAGGCGCTTTTCCCAAGGCAGTCTGGAGCATGCGCTTTA
GCAGCCCCGCTGGGCACTTGGCGCTACACAAGTGGCCTCTGGCCTCGCACACATTCCACATCCACCGGTA
GGCGCCAACCGGCTCCGTTCTTTGGTGGCCCCTTCGCGCCACCTTCTACTCCTCCCCTAGTCAGGAAGTT
CCCCCCCGCCCCGCAGCTCGCGTCGTGCAGGACGTGACAAATGGAAGTAGCACGTCTCACTAGTCTCGTG
CAGATGGACAGCACCGCTGAGCAATGGAAGCGGGTAGGCCTTTGGGGCAGCGGCCAATAGCAGCTTTGCT
CCTTCGCTTTCTGGGCTCAGAGGCTGGGAAGGGGTGGGTCCGGGGGCGGGCTCAGGGGCGGGCTCAGGGG
CGGGGCGGGCGCCCGAAGGTCCTCCGGAGGCCCGGCATTCTGCACGCTTCAAAAGCGCACGTCTGCCGCG
CTGTTCTCCTCTTCCTCATCTCCGGGCCTTTCGACCTGCAGCCCAAGCTTACCATGGTGAGCAAGGGCGA
GGAGCTGTTCACCGGGGTGGTGCCCATCCTGGTCGAGCTGGACGGCGACGTAAACGGCCACAGGTTCAGC
GTGCGCGGCGAGGGCGAGGGCGATGCCACCAACGGCAAGCTGACCCTGAAGTTCATCTGCACCTCCGGCG
AGCTGCCCGTGCCCTGGCCCACCCTCGTGACCACCCTGTCTTACGGCGTGCAGTGCTTCGCCCGCTACCC
CGACCACATGAAGCAGCACGACTTCTTCAAGTCCGCCATGCCCGAAGGCTACGTCCAGGAGCGCACCATC
TCCTTCAAGGACGACGGCAGCTACAGGACCCGCGCCGAGGTGAAGTTCGAGGGCGACACCCTGGTGAACC
GCATCGAGCTGAAGGGCATCGACTTCAAGGAGGACGGCAACATCCTGGGGCACAAGCTGGAGTACAACAT
GAACGCGTGGGACGCGTATATCACGGCCGACAAGCAGAAGAACGGCATCAAAGCGAACTTCAAGATCGAG
CACAACGTCAAGGACGGCGGCGTGCAGCTCGCCGACGCGTACCAGCAGAACACCCCCATCGGCGACGGCT
CCGTGCTGCTGCCTGACAACCACTACCTGAGCTTCCAGAGCAAGCTGTTCAAAGACCCCAACGAGCAGCG
CGATCACATGGTCCTGCTGGAGTTCGTTACCGCCGCCGGGATAACTCCCGGCATGGACGAGCTGTACAAG
TAAGCGGCCGCGACTCTAGAGTCGACCTGCAGGCATGCAAGCTTATCGATAAAATAAAAGATTTTATTTA
GTCTCCAGAAAAAGGGGGGAATGAAAGACCCCACCTGTAGGTTTGGCAAGCTAGCTTAAGTAACGCCATT
TTGCAAGGCATGGAAAATACATAACTGAGAATAGAGAAGTTCAGATCAAGGTTAGGAACAGAGAGACAGC
AGAATATGGGCCAAACAGGATATCTGTGGTAAGCAGTTCCTGCCCCGGCTCAGGGCCAAGAACAGATGGT
CCCCAGATGCGGTCCCGCCCTCAGCAGTTTCTAGAGAACCATCAGATGTTTCCAGGGTGCCCCAAGGACC
TGAAATGACCCTGTGCCTTATTTGAACTAACCAATCAGTTCGCTTCTCGCTTCTGTTCGCGCGCTTCTGC
TCCCCGAGCTCAATAAAAGAGCCCACAACCCCTCACTCGGCGCGCCAGTCCTCCGATAGACTGCGTCGCC
CGGGTACCCGTGTATCCAATAAACCCTCTTGCAGTTGCATCCGACTTGTGGTCTCGCTGTTCCTTGGGAG
GGTCTCCTCTGAGTGATTGACTACCCGTCAGCGGGGGTCTTTCATGGGTAACAGTTTCTTGAAGTTGGAG
AACAACATTCTGAGGGTAGGAGTCGAATATTAAGTAATCCTGACTCAATTAGCCACTGTTTTGAATCCAC
ATACTCCAATACTCCTGAAATAGTTCATTATGGACAGCGCAGAAAGAGCTGGGGAGAATTGTGAAATTGT
TATCCGCTCACAATTCCACACAACATACGAGCCGGAAGCATAAAGTGTAAAGCCTGGGGTGCCTAATGAG
TGAGCTAACTCACATTAATTGCGTTGCGCTCACTGCCCGCTTTCCAGTCGGGAAACCTGTCGTGCCAGCT
GCATTAATGAATCGGCCAACGCGCGGGGAGAGGCGGTTTGCGTATTGGGCGCTCTTCCGCTTCCTCGCTC
ACTGACTCGCTGCGCTCGGTCGTTCGGCTGCGGCGAGCGGTATCAGCTCACTCAAAGGCGGTAATACGGT
TATCCACAGAATCAGGGGATAACGCAGGAAAGAACATGTGAGCAAAAGGCCAGCAAAAGGCCAGGAACCG
TAAAAAGGCCGCGTTGCTGGCGTTTTTCCATAGGCTCCGCCCCCCTGACGAGCATCACAAAAATCGACGC
TCAAGTCAGAGGTGGCGAAACCCGACAGGACTATAAAGATACCAGGCGTTTCCCCCTGGAAGCTCCCTCG
TGCGCTCTCCTGTTCCGACCCTGCCGCTTACCGGATACCTGTCCGCCTTTCTCCCTTCGGGAAGCGTGGC
GCTTTCTCATAGCTCACGCTGTAGGTATCTCAGTTCGGTGTAGGTCGTTCGCTCCAAGCTGGGCTGTGTG
CACGAACCCCCCGTTCAGCCCGACCGCTGCGCCTTATCCGGTAACTATCGTCTTGAGTCCAACCCGGTAA
GACACGACTTATCGCCACTGGCAGCAGCCACTGGTAACAGGATTAGCAGAGCGAGGTATGTAGGCGGTGC
TACAGAGTTCTTGAAGTGGTGGCCTAACTACGGCTACACTAGAAGAACAGTATTTGGTATCTGCGCTCTG
CTGAAGCCAGTTACCTTCGGAAAAAGAGTTGGTAGCTCTTGATCCGGCAAACAAACCACCGCTGGTAGCG
GTGGTTTTTTTGTTTGCAAGCAGCAGATTACGCGCAGAAAAAAAGGATCTCAAGAAGATCCTTTGATCTT
TTCTACGGGGTCTGACGCTCAGTGGAACGAAAACTCACGTTAAGGGATTTTGGTCATGAGATTATCAAAA
AGGATCTTCACCTAGATCCTTTTAAATTAAAAATGAAGTTTTAAATCAATCTAAAGTATATATGAGTAAA
CTTGGTCTGACAGTTACCAATGCTTAATCAGTGAGGCACCTATCTCAGCGATCTGTCTATTTCGTTCATC
CATAGTTGCCTGACTCCCCGTCGTGTAGATAACTACGATACGGGAGGGCTTACCATCTGGCCCCAGTGCT
GCAATGATACCGCGAGACCCACGCTCACCGGCTCCAGATTTATCAGCAATAAACCAGCCAGCCGGAAGGG
CCGAGCGCAGAAGTGGTCCTGCAACTTTATCCGCCTCCATCCAGTCTATTAATTGTTGCCGGGAAGCTAG
AGTAAGTAGTTCGCCAGTTAATAGTTTGCGCAACGTTGTTGCCATTGCTACAGGCATCGTGGTGTCACGC
TCGTCGTTTGGTATGGCTTCATTCAGCTCCGGTTCCCAACGATCAAGGCGAGTTACATGATCCCCCATGT
TGTGCAAAAAAGCGGTTAGCTCCTTCGGTCCTCCGATCGTTGTCAGAAGTAAGTTGGCCGCAGTGTTATC
ACTCATGGTTATGGCAGCACTGCATAATTCTCTTACTGTCATGCCATCCGTAAGATGCTTTTCTGTGACT
GGTGAGTACTCAACCAAGTCATTCTGAGAATAGTGTATGCGGCGACCGAGTTGCTCTTGCCCGGCGTCAA
TACGGGATAATACCGCGCCACATAGCAGAACTTTAAAAGTGCTCATCATTGGAAAACGTTCTTCGGGGCG
AAAACTCTCAAGGATCTTACCGCTGTTGAGATCCAGTTCGATGTAACCCACTCGTGCACCCAACTGATCT
TCAGCATCTTTTACTTTCACCAGCGTTTCTGGGTGAGCAAAAACAGGAAGGCAAAATGCCGCAAAAAAGG
GAATAAGGGCGACACGGAAATGTTGAATACTCATACTCTTCCTTTTTCAATATTATTGAAGCATTTATCA
GGGTTATTGTCTCATGAGCGGATACATATTTGAATGTATTTAGAAAAATAAACAAATAGGGGTTCCGCGC
ACATTTCCCCGAAAAGTGCCACCTGACGTCTAAGAAACCATTATTATCATGACATTAACCTATAAAAATA
GGCGTATCACGAGGCCCTTTCGTCTCGCGCGTTTCGGTGATGACGGTGAAAACCTCTGACACATGCAGCT
CCCGGAGACGGTCACAGCTTGTCTGTAAGCGGATGCCGGGAGCAGACAAGCCCGTCAGGGCGCGTCAGCG
GGTGTTGGCGGGTGTCGGGGCTGGCTTAACTATGCGGCATCAGAGCAGATTGTACTGAGAGTGCACCATA
TGCGGTGTGAAATACCGCACAGATGCGTAAGGAGAAAATACCGCATCAGGCGCCATTCGCCATTCAGGCT
GCGCAACTGTTGGGAAGGGCGATCGGTGCGGGCCTCTTCGCTATTACGCCAGCTGGCGAAAGGGGGATGT
GCTGCAAGGCGATTAAGTTGGGTAACGCCAGGGTTTTCCCAGTCACGACGTTGTAAAACGACGGCGCAAG
GAATGGTGCATGCAAGGAGATGGCGCCCAACAGTCCCCCGGCCACGGGGCCTGCCACCATACCCACGCCG
AAACAAGCGCTCATGAGCCCGAAGTGGCGAGCCCGATCTTCCCCATCGGTGATGTCGGCGATATAGGCGC
CAGCAACCGCACCTGTGGCGCCGGTGATGCCGGCCACGATGCGTCCGGCGTAGAGGCGATTAGTCCAATT
TGTTAAAGACAGGATATCAGTGGTCCAGGCTCTAGTTTTGACTCAACAATATCACCAGCTGAAGCCTATA
GAGTACGAGCCATAGATAAAATAAAAGATTTTATTTAGTCTCCAGAAAAAGGGGGGAA
Features (pLannotate 1.2.2; 21 found; start..end, strand, type, name):
    579..920     +  misc_feature   MESV Ψ: packaging signal of murine embryonic stem cell virus
    987..1403    +  CDS            gag (truncated): truncated Moloney murine leukemia virus (MMLV) gag gene lacking the start codon
   1443..1536    +  ncRNA          5' miR-30a: sequence upstream of the 71-nt precursor of the human miR-30a microRNA (Zeng et al., 2002) miRNA
   1648..1760    +  ncRNA          3' miR-30a: sequence downstream of the 71-nt precursor of the human miR-30a microRNA (Zeng et al., 2002) miRNA
   1774..2273    +  promoter       PGK promoter: mouse phosphoglycerate kinase 1 promoter
   2294..3013    +  CDS            mAmetrine1.1: photostable yellow fluorescent protein with a large Stokes shift, excitable with violet light (Ai et al., 2008)
   3024..3054    +  misc_feature   MCS (fragment): pUC18/19 multiple cloning site
   3101..3615    +  LTR            3' LTR: 3' long terminal repeat from murine embryonic stem cell virus
   3777..3793    -  protein_bind   lac operator: The lac repressor binds to the lac operator to inhibit transcription in E. coli. This inhibition can be relieved by adding lactose or isopropyl-β-D-thiogalactopyranoside (IPTG). lac repressor encoded by lacI
   3801..3831    -  promoter       lac promoter: promoter for the E. coli lac operon
   3846..3867    -  protein_bind   CAP binding site: CAP binding activates transcription in the presence of cAMP. E. coli catabolite activator protein
   3880..3972    -  CDS            lacI (fragment): lac repressor; lacI; The lac repressor binds to the lac operator to inhibit transcription in E. coli. This inhibition can be relieved by adding lactose or isopropyl-β-D-thiogalactopyranoside (IPTG).
   4155..4743    -  rep_origin     ori: high-copy-number ColE1/pMB1/pBR322/pUC origin of replication
   4914..5774    -  CDS            AmpR: β-lactamase; bla; confers resistance to ampicillin, carbenicillin, and related antibiotics
   5775..5879    -  promoter       AmpR promoter: bla
   5974..6009    +  CDS            rop (fragment): Rop protein, which maintains plasmids at low copy number; rop
   6111..6210    +  misc_feature   bom (fragment): basis of mobility region from pBR322
   6216..6365    -  CDS            lacZα (fragment): LacZα fragment of β-galactosidase; lacZ fragment
   6365..6566    -  CDS            TcR (fragment): tetracycline efflux protein; tet; confers resistance to tetracycline
   6567..6665    +  CDS            env (fragment): murine leukemia virus gPr80 envelope polyprotein precursor; env; proteolytically cleaved into gp70SU and p15TM subunits
   6707..515     +  LTR            5' LTR (across the origin): 5' long terminal repeat from murine embryonic stem cell virus
