[The description below was written by a language model from this plasmid's Addgene catalogue record and pLannotate feature annotations shown in this document.]
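Description:
LMPd Amt PHGDH is a gammaretroviral shRNA expression vector (about 6.7 kb) built on the LMPd Amt backbone, designed to knock down mouse Phgdh, the gene encoding 3-phosphoglycerate dehydrogenase. In bacteria it is propagated through a high-copy ColE1/pUC-type origin and selected with ampicillin via the β-lactamase gene. The remaining bacterial annotations (lac promoter and operator, and fragments of lacI, lacZα, rop, bom and TcR) appear to be non-functional remnants of earlier cloning vectors.

The proviral portion is flanked by murine embryonic stem cell virus 5' and 3' LTRs and carries the MESV Ψ packaging signal plus a truncated, start-codon-less MMLV gag segment, which together promote efficient encapsidation of the genomic RNA when gag, pol and env are supplied in trans by packaging cells. Downstream of these elements, the Phgdh-targeting hairpin sits between 5' and 3' miR-30a flanking sequences, which the record describes as an "UltramiR" microRNA scaffold; it was cloned using EcoRI and XhoI sites. No dedicated promoter is annotated directly upstream of this cassette, so the miR-embedded shRNA is presumably transcribed from the 5' LTR and processed by the endogenous microRNA machinery into a mature silencing RNA. A separate mouse PGK promoter drives mAmetrine1.1, a violet-excitable, large-Stokes-shift yellow fluorescent protein. This is the only marker in mammalian cells, so transduced cells are identified or sorted by fluorescence rather than by drug selection.

The vector suits stable Phgdh knockdown in dividing mouse cells. The associated publication concerns glucose metabolism in activated CD8+ T cells, which suggests use in primary T lymphocytes to study the contribution of serine biosynthesis.
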