Addgene plasmid #209409: LMPd Amt PHGDH
Purpose: Retroviral vector with Ametrine marker for expressing shRNA with an "UltramiR" microRNA scaffold
Depositing lab: Russell Jones. Depositing organization: McGill University. Publication: Metabolic Profiling Using Stable Isotope Tracing Reveals Distinct Patterns of Glucose Utilization by Physiologically Activated CD8(+) T Cells. Ma EH, Verway MJ, Johnson RM, Roy DG, Steadman M, Hayes S, Williams KS, Sheldon RD, Samborska B, Kosinski PA, Kim H, Griss T, Faubert B, Condotta SA, Krawczyk CM, DeBerardinis RJ, Stewart KM, Richer MJ, Chubukov V, Roddy TP, Jones RG. Immunity. 2019 Nov 19;51(5):856-870.e5. doi: 10.1016/j.immuni.2019.09.003. Epub 2019 Oct 10. PubMed 31747582.
Backbone
  Vector backbone: LMPd Amt
  Backbone manufacturer: Chen et al. 2014
  Vector type: Retroviral
  Selectable markers: Ametrine
Growth in bacteria
  Bacterial resistance: Ampicillin, 100 μg/mL
  Growth temperature: 37°C
  Growth strain: NEB Stable
  Copy number: High Copy
Gene/Insert
  Gene/Insert name: Phgdh shRNA
  gRNA/shRNA sequence: tgctgttgacagtgagcgcgcactggatgtgtttacagaatagtgaagccacagatgtattctgtaaacacatccagtgcatgcctactgcctcgga
  Species: M. musculus (mouse)
  Entrez Gene: Phgdh (a.k.a. 3-PGDH, 3PGDH, 4930479N23, A10, PGAD, PGD, PGDH, SERA)
  Cloning method: Restriction Enzyme; 5′ cloning site EcoRI (unknown if destroyed); 3′ cloning site XhoI (unknown if destroyed)
  Sequencing primers: 5′ cgatcctccctttatccagcc
Terms and licenses: Academic/Nonprofit Terms; Industry Terms: Not Available to Industry
How to cite: LMPd Amt PHGDH was a gift from Russell Jones (Addgene plasmid # 209409 ; http://n2t.net/addgene:209409 ; RRID:Addgene_209409)
